Addgene plasmid #141189: pcDNA4/TO/GFP-GIGYF2
Purpose: Expresses GFP-GIGYF2 in mammalian cells, can be used to make inducible cell line
Depositing lab: Simon Bekker-Jensen. Depositing organization: University of Copenhagen. Publication: GIGYF1/2-Driven Cooperation between ZNF598 and TTP in Posttranscriptional Regulation of Inflammatory Signaling. Tollenaere MAX, Tiedje C, Rasmussen S, Nielsen JC, Vind AC, Blasius M, Batth TS, Mailand N, Olsen JV, Gaestel M, Bekker-Jensen S. Cell Rep. 2019 Mar 26;26(13):3511-3521.e4. doi: 10.1016/j.celrep.2019.03.006. PubMed 30917308.
Backbone
  Vector backbone: pcDNA4/TO/GFP
  Backbone manufacturer: Invitrogen
  Backbone size w/o insert (bp): 5078
  Total vector size (bp): 9000
  Vector type: Mammalian Expression
  Selectable markers: Zeocin
Growth in bacteria
  Bacterial resistance: Ampicillin, 100 μg/mL
  Growth temperature: 37°C
  Growth strain: DH5alpha
  Copy number: High Copy
Gene/Insert
  Gene/Insert name: GIGYF2 (alt names: GRB10-interacting GYF protein 2; PERQ amino acid-rich with GYF domain-containing protein 2; Trinucleotide repeat-containing gene 15 protein)
  Species: H. sapiens (human)
  Insert size (bp): 4000
  Entrez Gene: GIGYF2 (a.k.a. GYF2, PARK11, PERQ2, PERQ3, TNRC15)
  Promoter: CMV
  Tag / fusion protein: GFP (N terminal on backbone)
  Cloning method: Gateway Cloning
  Sequencing primers: 5′ EGFP-C; 3′ BHG-Rev
Terms and licenses: Academic/Nonprofit Terms; Industry Terms: Not Available to Industry
How to cite: pcDNA4/TO/GFP-GIGYF2 was a gift from Simon Bekker-Jensen (Addgene plasmid # 141189 ; http://n2t.net/addgene:141189 ; RRID:Addgene_141189)
