[The description below was written by a language model from this plasmid's Addgene catalogue record and pLannotate feature annotations shown in this document.]
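Description:
pcDNA4/TO/GFP-GIGYF2 is a mammalian expression plasmid built on a GFP-bearing derivative of the pcDNA4/TO backbone, designed for tetracycline-regulated expression of human GIGYF2 (GRB10-interacting GYF protein 2, also known as PERQ2 or TNRC15). It is maintained in E. coli at high copy through a ColE1/pUC-type origin with ampicillin selection from the bla gene, and it also carries an f1 origin. For mammalian selection, an SV40 early promoter and an EM7 bacterial promoter drive the Sh ble gene, which confers Zeocin resistance and is terminated by an SV40 polyadenylation signal.

The expression cassette consists of the CMV immediate-early enhancer and promoter followed by two short tet operator elements, which the automated annotation labels as fragments of other Tet-type promoters. This is the CMV/TO arrangement. In cells expressing the Tet repressor, transcription is blocked until tetracycline or doxycycline is added, whereas in cells lacking the repressor the promoter behaves constitutively. Downstream lies EGFP, then an attB1 site, the GIGYF2 coding sequence of about 3.9 kb, an attB2 site and the bovine growth hormone polyadenylation signal. The attB sites reflect insertion of the gene by Gateway recombination, and the layout yields GIGYF2 with an N-terminal GFP tag.

The sequenced record is about 9.8 kb, somewhat larger than the rounded total in the catalogue entry. The stated purpose is expression of GFP-GIGYF2 in mammalian cells, either transiently or by Zeocin selection to derive stable, inducible cell lines. The fluorescent tag would allow the protein to be visualised or captured.
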