Features (pLannotate 1.2.2; 25 found; start..end, strand, type, name):
     28..80      -  misc_feature   bom (fragment): basis of mobility region from pBR322
    235..614     +  enhancer       CMV enhancer: human cytomegalovirus immediate early enhancer
    615..818     +  promoter       CMV promoter: human cytomegalovirus (CMV) immediate early promoter
    820..839     +  promoter       PLtetO-1 promoter (fragment): modified phage lambda PL promoter with tet operator sites (Lutz and Bujard, 1997)
    841..860     +  promoter       PLtetO-1 promoter (fragment): modified phage lambda PL promoter with tet operator sites (Lutz and Bujard, 1997)
    868..901     +  promoter       TRE3GV promoter (fragment): 3rd-generation Tet-responsive promoter that can be activated by binding of Tet-On® 3G, optimized for retroviral and lentiviral vectors
    984..1697    +  CDS            EGFP: EGFP is a basic (constitutively fluorescent) green fluorescent protein published in 1996, derived from Aequorea victoria. It is reported to be a rapidly-maturing weak dimer with moderate acid sensitivity.
   1716..1740    +  protein_bind   attB1: mutant version of attB; recombination site for the Gateway® BP reaction BP Clonase™
   1746..5642    +  CDS            GIGYF2: GGYF2_HUMAN - Also known as KIAA0642 From Homo sapiens (Human).
   5650..5674    -  protein_bind   attB2: mutant version of attB; recombination site for the Gateway® BP reaction BP Clonase™
   5774..5998    +  polyA_signal   bGH poly(A) signal: bovine growth hormone polyadenylation signal
   6002..6023    +  promoter       SV40 promoter (fragment): SV40 enhancer and early promoter
   6044..6472    +  rep_origin     f1 ori (sequence partly withheld): f1 bacteriophage origin of replication; arrow indicates direction of (+) strand synthesis
   6486..6815    +  promoter       SV40 promoter: SV40 enhancer and early promoter
   6863..6910    +  promoter       EM7 promoter: synthetic bacterial promoter&nbsp
   6929..7303    +  CDS            BleoR: antibiotic-binding protein; Sh ble from Streptoalloteichus hindustanus; confers resistance to bleomycin, phleomycin, and Zeocin™
   7313..7438    +  CDS            ble (fragment): BLE_KLEPN - Experimental evidence at protein level: Swiss-Prot protein existence level 1. Binding protein with a strong affinity to the bleomycin family of antibiotics. Binds to CL990; an antimitotic-antibiotic compound. From Klebsiella pneumoniae.
   7433..7554    +  polyA_signal   SV40 poly(A) signal: SV40 polyadenylation signal
   7627..7643    -  protein_bind   lac operator: The lac repressor binds to the lac operator to inhibit transcription in E. coli. This inhibition can be relieved by adding lactose or isopropyl-β-D-thiogalactopyranoside (IPTG). lac repressor encoded by lacI
   7651..7681    -  promoter       lac promoter: promoter for the E. coli lac operon
   7696..7717    -  protein_bind   CAP binding site: CAP binding activates transcription in the presence of cAMP. E. coli catabolite activator protein
   7730..7822    -  CDS            lacI (fragment): lac repressor; lacI; The lac repressor binds to the lac operator to inhibit transcription in E. coli. This inhibition can be relieved by adding lactose or isopropyl-β-D-thiogalactopyranoside (IPTG).
   8005..8593    -  rep_origin     ori: high-copy-number ColE1/pMB1/pBR322/pUC origin of replication
   8764..9624    -  CDS            AmpR: β-lactamase; bla; confers resistance to ampicillin, carbenicillin, and related antibiotics
   9625..9729    -  promoter       AmpR promoter: bla
>Addgene plasmid #141189 | pcDNA4/TO/GFP-GIGYF2 | addgene full sequence | sequence record 299555 | Addgene NGS Result
GACGGATCGGGAGATCTCCCGATCCCCTATGGTGCACTCTCAGTACAATCTGCTCTGATGCCGCATAGTT
AAGCCAGTATCTGCTCCCTGCTTGTGTGTTGGAGGTCGCTGAGTAGTGCGCGAGCAAAATTTAAGCTACA
ACAAGGCAAGGCTTGACCGACAATTGCATGAAGAATCTGCTTAGGGTTAGGCGTTTTGCGCTGCTTCGCG
ATGTACGGGCCAGATATACGCGTTGACATTGATTATTGACTAGTTATTAATAGTAATCAATTACGGGGTC
ATTAGTTCATAGCCCATATATGGAGTTCCGCGTTACATAACTTACGGTAAATGGCCCGCCTGGCTGACCG
CCCAACGACCCCCGCCCATTGACGTCAATAATGACGTATGTTCCCATAGTAACGCCAATAGGGACTTTCC
ATTGACGTCAATGGGTGGAGTATTTACGGTAAACTGCCCACTTGGCAGTACATCAAGTGTATCATATGCC
AAGTACGCCCCCTATTGACGTCAATGACGGTAAATGGCCCGCCTGGCATTATGCCCAGTACATGACCTTA
TGGGACTTTCCTACTTGGCAGTACATCTACGTATTAGTCATCGCTATTACCATGGTGATGCGGTTTTGGC
AGTACATCAATGGGCGTGGATAGCGGTTTGACTCACGGGGATTTCCAAGTCTCCACCCCATTGACGTCAA
TGGGAGTTTGTTTTGGCACCAAAATCAACGGGACTTTCCAAAATGTCGTAACAACTCCGCCCCATTGACG
CAAATGGGCGGTAGGCGTGTACGGTGGGAGGTCTATATAAGCAGAGCTCTCCCTATCAGTGATAGAGATC
TCCCTATCAGTGATAGAGATCGTCGACGAGCTCGTTTAGTGAACCGTCAGATCGCCTGGAGACGCCATCC
ACGCTGTTTTGACCTCCATAGAAGACACCGGGACCGATCCAGCCTCCGGACTCTAGCGTTTAAACTTAAG
CTTATGGTGAGCAAGGGCGAGGAGCTGTTCACCGGGGTGGTGCCCATCCTGGTCGAGCTGGACGGCGACG
TAAACGGCCACAAGTTCAGCGTGTCCGGCGAGGGCGAGGGCGATGCCACCTACGGCAAGCTGACCCTGAA
GTTCATCTGCACCACCGGCAAGCTGCCCGTGCCCTGGCCCACCCTCGTGACCACCCTGACCTACGGCGTG
CAGTGCTTCAGCCGCTACCCCGACCACATGAAGCAGCACGACTTCTTCAAGTCCGCCATGCCCGAAGGCT
ACGTCCAGGAGCGCACCATCTTCTTCAAGGACGACGGCAACTACAAGACCCGCGCCGAGGTGAAGTTCGA
GGGCGACACCCTGGTGAACCGCATCGAGCTGAAGGGCATCGACTTCAAGGAGGACGGCAACATCCTGGGG
CACAAGCTGGAGTACAACTACAACAGCCACAACGTCTATATCATGGCCGACAAGCAGAAGAACGGCATCA
AGGTGAACTTCAAGATCCGCCACAACATCGAGGACGGCAGCGTGCAGCTCGCCGACCACTACCAGCAGAA
CACCCCCATCGGCGACGGCCCCGTGCTGCTGCCCGACAACCACTACCTGAGCACCCAGTCCGCCCTGAGC
AAAGACCCCAACGAGAAGCGCGATCACATGGTCCTGCTGGAGTTCGTGACCGCCGCCGGGATCACTCTCG
GCATGGACGAGCTGTACGGTACCGAGCTCGGATCTACAAGTTTGTACAAAAAAGCAGGCTCCACCATGGC
AGCGGAAACGCAGACACTGAACTTTGGGCCTGAATGGCTCCGAGCTCTGTCCAGTGGTGGGAGTATTACA
TCCCCTCCTCTTTCTCCAGCATTGCCGAAGTATAAATTAGCAGATTATCGTTACGGCAGAGAAGAAATGT
TAGCACTTTTCCTTAAAGACAACAAGATACCTTCAGACCTTCTGGATAAAGAATTTCTGCCTATCCTCCA
GGAGGAACCCCTTCCACCATTGGCTCTGGTACCCTTTACAGAAGAAGAACAGAGAAACTTTTCCATGTCT
GTAAATAGTGCTGCTGTCCTGCGATTGACAGGACGAGGAGGAGGAGGAACAGTGGTGGGGGCTCCTAGAG
GTCGAAGTTCTTCAAGAGGGCGAGGCAGAGGCAGAGGTGAATGTGGTTTCTACCAAAGAAGTTTTGATGA
AGTAGAGGGTGTTTTTGGTCGAGGAGGTGGCAGAGAAATGCATAGATCGCAGAGCTGGGAGGAAAGGGGT
GACAGACGTTTTGAAAAACCAGGACGAAAAGATGTAGGGAGACCAAATTTTGAGGAAGGTGGACCAACAT
CAGTAGGGAGAAAGCATGAATTTATACGCTCAGAAAGTGAAAATTGGCGCATCTTTAGAGAGGAACAAAA
TGGAGAAGATGAAGATGGAGGTTGGCGACTAGCTGGATCAAGGAGGGATGGAGAGAGGTGGCGACCTCAC
AGTCCTGATGGCCCTCGTTCTGCAGGCTGGCGGGAACACATGGAACGACGTCGGAGGTTTGAGTTTGATT
CTCGAGATAGAGATGATGAACGGGGTTACCGAAGGGTTCGCTCTGGCAGTGGGAGCATAGATGATGACAG
GGATAGCTTGCCCGAATGGTGCTTAGAGGATGCTGAAGAAGAAATGGGTACATTTGACTCATCTGGAGCA
TTCCTTTCTCTAAAAAAAGTACAGAAAGAGCCTATTCCAGAAGAGCAGGAGATGGACTTCCGGCCTGTGG
ACGAAGGGGAGGAGTGCTCTGACTCTGAGGGTAGCCATAATGAAGAGGCCAAAGAACCCGATAAGACAAA
TAAGAAAGAAGGAGAGAAAACAGATAGAGTAGGAGTTGAAGCTAGTGAGGAAACTCCCCAGACCTCATCA
TCATCTGCTAGACCAGGTACTCCTTCAGACCATCAGTCTCAGGAAGCATCACAGTTTGAGAGGAAAGATG
AACCAAAAACTGAGCAAACGGAAAAAGCTGAAGAGGAGACTCGGATGGAAAATAGTCTACCAGCCAAAGT
GCCCAGCAGAGGGGATGAAATGGTTGCTGATGTCCAGCAGCCCCTGTCGCAGATTCCTTCAGATACAGCC
TCTCCTCTTCTCATACTTCCACCTCCTGTTCCCAATCCTAGTCCTACTCTCCGGCCAGTTGAAACACCAG
TTGTAGGTGCTCCTGGTATGGGCAGTGTTTCCACAGAACCTGATGATGAAGAAGGTCTCAAACATTTGGA
GCAGCAAGCTGAGAAAATGGTGGCTTATCTCCAAGACAGTGCACTAGATGATGAAAGATTGGCATCAAAA
CTGCAAGAGCACAGAGCTAAAGGAGTGTCGATTCCATTGATGCATGAAGCAATGCAGAAGTGGTATTACA
AAGATCCTCAGGGAGAAATTCAAGGTCCCTTCAATAATCAGGAGATGGCAGAATGGTTTCAGGCGGGCTA
TTTTACTATGTCTTTATTGGTGAAGAGAGCGTGTGATGAAAGCTTCCAACCTCTTGGCGATATCATGAAA
ATGTGGGGAAGGGTTCCCTTTTCTCCAGGTCCGGCTCCCCCTCCTCATATGGGAGAGCTGGACCAGGAAC
GACTGACCAGGCAGCAAGAACTCACAGCCTTATACCAGATGCAGCACCTGCAGTACCAGCAGTTTTTAAT
ACAACAACAATATGCACAGGTTTTGGCCCAACAGCAGAAAGCAGCACTGTCTTCCCAGCAGCAGCAGCAG
TTGGCACTTCTTCTTCAACAGTTTCAGACCTTGAAGATGAGAATATCTGATCAGAACATCATTCCCTCAG
TAACTAGGTCTGTGTCCGTGCCAGATACTGGCTCTATCTGGGAGCTTCAGCCAACAGCTTCACAGCCTAC
AGTTTGGGAAGGTGGTAGTGTATGGGATCTTCCTCTGGACACCACGACACCAGGCCCTGCCCTGGAACAG
CTTCAGCAGCTAGAGAAGGCCAAAGCTGCAAAGCTAGAGCAAGAGAGAAGAGAGGCAGAAATGAGGGCAA
AACGGGAAGAGGGAGAGCGAAAGAGGCAGGAAGAACTCCGAAGACAACAGGAGGAAATTCTTCGGCGACA
GCAGGAAGAAGAAAGGAAAAGGCGAGAGGAAGAAGAACTTGTCCGAAGGAAACAGGAAGGGGCTCTGCGT
CGCCAGCGGGAGCAAGAAATTGCATTAAGGCGACAGCGAGAAGAGGAAGAAAGACAGCAGCAAGAAGAAG
CTCTTAGAAGACTGGAAGAGAGGAGAAGAGAAGAGGAAGAAAGGCGGAAGCAGGAAGAATTGTTACGCAA
ACAGGAAGAGGAGGCTGCAAAATGGGCCCGGGAAGAAGGAGAAGCCCAGCGTCGATTAGAGGAGAGCCGG
CTGCGGATGGAAGAGGAGGCAGCCAGACTCCGGCATGAGGAAGAAGAACGGAAGAGAAAGGAGCTGGAGG
TCCAGCGGCAGAAGGAGTTAATGCGCCAGAGGCAGCAGCAGCAAGAGGCTCTCCGGAGGTTGCAGCAGCA
GCAGCAGCAACAACAGCTGGCGCAGATGAAGCTTCCTTCTTCTTCAACGTGGGGCCAGCAGTCCAATACA
ACAGCATGTCAGTCCCAGGCCACGCTGTCGTTGGCTGAAATCCAAAAACTAGAGGAAGAACGAGAACGGC
AGCTTCGAGAAGAGCAAAGGCGCCAGCAGAGGGAGTTGATGAAAGCTCTTCAGCAGCAGCAGCAACAGCA
ACAGCAGAAACTCTCAGGTTGGGGGAATGTCAGCAAACCTTCAGGTACCACGAAATCTCTTCTGGAGATC
CAGCAGGAAGAGGCCAGGCAAATGCAAAAGCAGCAGCAGCAGCAGCAGCAACACCAGCAACCAAACAGAG
CTCGTAACAATACGCATTCCAACCTGCACACCAGCATTGGGAATTCTGTTTGGGGCTCTATAAATACTGG
TCCTCCTAACCAGTGGGCATCTGACCTAGTCAGTAGTATTTGGAGTAATGCTGACACTAAAAACTCCAAC
ATGGGATTCTGGGATGATGCAGTGAAAGAGGTGGGACCTAGGAATTCAACAAATAAAAATAAAAACAACG
CCAGTCTCAGTAAATCTGTAGGTGTGTCTAACCGGCAGAATAAGAAAGTAGAAGAAGAAGAAAAGTTGCT
GAAGCTCTTTCAGGGAGTAAATAAAGCCCAAGATGGATTTACGCAGTGGTGTGAACAGATGCTTCATGCC
CTTAATACGGCAAATAACTTGGGTGTTCCCACATTTGTTTCTTTCCTGAAAGAAGTAGAATCTCCTTATG
AGGTCCATGATTATATCAGGGCCTATTTAGGAGATACTTCTGAGGCCAAGGAGTTTGCCAAGCAGTTCCT
TGAGCGCCGTGCCAAACAGAAAGCCAACCAGCAGCGTCAGCAGCAGCAGCTGCCACAGCAGCAGCAGCAG
CAGCCGCCACAGCAGCCGCCACAGCAGCCACAACAGCAGGACTCTGTGTGGGGGATGAACCACAGTACAC
TCCATTCAGTATTTCAGACCAATCAAAGCAACAACCAACAATCCAATTTTGAGGCTGTGCAGAGTGGCAA
GAAGAAGAAAAAGCAGAAGATGGTCCGAGCAGATCCCAGTTTATTAGGATTTTCAGTCAATGCATCATCG
GAGCGACTCAACATGGGTGAAATTGAGACGTTGGATGACTACTAGCTTGACCCAGCTTTCTTGTACAAAG
TGGTAGATCCACTAGTCCAGTGTGGTGGAATTCTGCAGATATCCAGCACAGTGGCGGCCGCTCGAGTCTA
GAGGGCCCGTTTAAACCCGCTGATCAGCCTCGACTGTGCCTTCTAGTTGCCAGCCATCTGTTGTTTGCCC
CTCCCCCGTGCCTTCCTTGACCCTGGAAGGTGCCACTCCCACTGTCCTTTCCTAATAAAATGAGGAAATT
GCATCGCATTGTCTGAGTAGGTGTCATTCTATTCTGGGGGGTGGGGTGGGGCAGGACAGCAAGGGGGAGG
ATTGGGAAGACAATAGCAGGCATGCTGGGGATGCGGTGGGCTCTATGGCTTCTGAGGCGGAAAGAACCAG
CTGGGGCTCTAGGGGGTATCCCC
[124 nt withheld, positions 6044-6167]
C
[91 nt withheld, positions 6169-6259]
A
[49 nt withheld, positions 6261-6309]
CCTTTGACGTTGGAGTCCACGTTCTTT
[37 nt withheld, positions 6337-6373]
ACCCTATCTCGGTCTATTCTTTTGATTTATAAGGGATTTTGCCGATTTCGGCCTATTGGTTAAAAAATGA
GCTGATTTAACAAAAATTTAACGCGAATTAATTCTGTGGAATGTGTGTCAGTTAGGGTGTGGAAAGTCCC
CAGGCTCCCCAGCAGGCAGAAGTATGCAAAGCATGCATCTCAATTAGTCAGCAACCAGGTGTGGAAAGTC
CCCAGGCTCCCCAGCAGGCAGAAGTATGCAAAGCATGCATCTCAATTAGTCAGCAACCATAGTCCCGCCC
CTAACTCCGCCCATCCCGCCCCTAACTCCGCCCAGTTCCGCCCATTCTCCGCCCCATGGCTGACTAATTT
TTTTTATTTATGCAGAGGCCGAGGCCGCCTCTGCCTCTGAGCTATTCCAGAAGTAGTGAGGAGGCTTTTT
TGGAGGCCTAGGCTTTTGCAAAAAGCTCCCGGGAGCTTGTATATCCATTTTCGGATCTGATCAGCACGTG
TTGACAATTAATCATCGGCATAGTATATCGGCATAGTATAATACGACAAGGTGAGGAACTAAACCATGGC
CAAGTTGACCAGTGCCGTTCCGGTGCTCACCGCGCGCGACGTCGCCGGAGCGGTCGAGTTCTGGACCGAC
CGGCTCGGGTTCTCCCGGGACTTCGTGGAGGACGACTTCGCCGGTGTGGTCCGGGACGACGTGACCCTGT
TCATCAGCGCGGTCCAGGACCAGGTGGTGCCGGACAACACCCTGGCCTGGGTGTGGGTGCGCGGCCTGGA
CGAGCTGTACGCCGAGTGGTCGGAGGTCGTGTCCACGAACTTCCGGGACGCCTCCGGGCCGGCCATGACC
GAGATCGGCGAGCAGCCGTGGGGGCGGGAGTTCGCCCTGCGCGACCCGGCCGGCAACTGCGTGCACTTCG
TGGCCGAGGAGCAGGACTGACACGTGCTACGAGATTTCGATTCCACCGCCGCCTTCTATGAAAGGTTGGG
CTTCGGAATCGTTTTCCGGGACGCCGGCTGGATGATCCTCCAGCGCGGGGATCTCATGCTGGAGTTCTTC
GCCCACCCCAACTTGTTTATTGCAGCTTATAATGGTTACAAATAAAGCAATAGCATCACAAATTTCACAA
ATAAAGCATTTTTTTCACTGCATTCTAGTTGTGGTTTGTCCAAACTCATCAATGTATCTTATCATGTCTG
TATACCGTCGACCTCTAGCTAGAGCTTGGCGTAATCATGGTCATAGCTGTTTCCTGTGTGAAATTGTTAT
CCGCTCACAATTCCACACAACATACGAGCCGGAAGCATAAAGTGTAAAGCCTGGGGTGCCTAATGAGTGA
GCTAACTCACATTAATTGCGTTGCGCTCACTGCCCGCTTTCCAGTCGGGAAACCTGTCGTGCCAGCTGCA
TTAATGAATCGGCCAACGCGCGGGGAGAGGCGGTTTGCGTATTGGGCGCTCTTCCGCTTCCTCGCTCACT
GACTCGCTGCGCTCGGTCGTTCGGCTGCGGCGAGCGGTATCAGCTCACTCAAAGGCGGTAATACGGTTAT
CCACAGAATCAGGGGATAACGCAGGAAAGAACATGTGAGCAAAAGGCCAGCAAAAGGCCAGGAACCGTAA
AAAGGCCGCGTTGCTGGCGTTTTTCCATAGGCTCCGCCCCCCTGACGAGCATCACAAAAATCGACGCTCA
AGTCAGAGGTGGCGAAACCCGACAGGACTATAAAGATACCAGGCGTTTCCCCCTGGAAGCTCCCTCGTGC
GCTCTCCTGTTCCGACCCTGCCGCTTACCGGATACCTGTCCGCCTTTCTCCCTTCGGGAAGCGTGGCGCT
TTCTCATAGCTCACGCTGTAGGTATCTCAGTTCGGTGTAGGTCGTTCGCTCCAAGCTGGGCTGTGTGCAC
GAACCCCCCGTTCAGCCCGACCGCTGCGCCTTATCCGGTAACTATCGTCTTGAGTCCAACCCGGTAAGAC
ACGACTTATCGCCACTGGCAGCAGCCACTGGTAACAGGATTAGCAGAGCGAGGTATGTAGGCGGTGCTAC
AGAGTTCTTGAAGTGGTGGCCTAACTACGGCTACACTAGAAGAACAGTATTTGGTATCTGCGCTCTGCTG
AAGCCAGTTACCTTCGGAAAAAGAGTTGGTAGCTCTTGATCCGGCAAACAAACCACCGCTGGTAGCGGTG
GTTTTTTTGTTTGCAAGCAGCAGATTACGCGCAGAAAAAAAGGATCTCAAGAAGATCCTTTGATCTTTTC
TACGGGGTCTGACGCTCAGTGGAACGAAAACTCACGTTAAGGGATTTTGGTCATGAGATTATCAAAAAGG
ATCTTCACCTAGATCCTTTTAAATTAAAAATGAAGTTTTAAATCAATCTAAAGTATATATGAGTAAACTT
GGTCTGACAGTTACCAATGCTTAATCAGTGAGGCACCTATCTCAGCGATCTGTCTATTTCGTTCATCCAT
AGTTGCCTGACTCCCCGTCGTGTAGATAACTACGATACGGGAGGGCTTACCATCTGGCCCCAGTGCTGCA
ATGATACCGCGAGACCCACGCTCACCGGCTCCAGATTTATCAGCAATAAACCAGCCAGCCGGAAGGGCCG
AGCGCAGAAGTGGTCCTGCAACTTTATCCGCCTCCATCCAGTCTATTAATTGTTGCCGGGAAGCTAGAGT
AAGTAGTTCGCCAGTTAATAGTTTGCGCAACGTTGTTGCCATTGCTACAGGCATCGTGGTGTCACGCTCG
TCGTTTGGTATGGCTTCATTCAGCTCCGGTTCCCAACGATCAAGGCGAGTTACATGATCCCCCATGTTGT
GCAAAAAAGCGGTTAGCTCCTTCGGTCCTCCGATCGTTGTCAGAAGTAAGTTGGCCGCAGTGTTATCACT
CATGGTTATGGCAGCACTGCATAATTCTCTTACTGTCATGCCATCCGTAAGATGCTTTTCTGTGACTGGT
GAGTACTCAACCAAGTCATTCTGAGAATAGTGTATGCGGCGACCGAGTTGCTCTTGCCCGGCGTCAATAC
GGGATAATACCGCGCCACATAGCAGAACTTTAAAAGTGCTCATCATTGGAAAACGTTCTTCGGGGCGAAA
ACTCTCAAGGATCTTACCGCTGTTGAGATCCAGTTCGATGTAACCCACTCGTGCACCCAACTGATCTTCA
GCATCTTTTACTTTCACCAGCGTTTCTGGGTGAGCAAAAACAGGAAGGCAAAATGCCGCAAAAAAGGGAA
TAAGGGCGACACGGAAATGTTGAATACTCATACTCTTCCTTTTTCAATATTATTGAAGCATTTATCAGGG
TTATTGTCTCATGAGCGGATACATATTTGAATGTATTTAGAAAAATAAACAAATAGGGGTTCCGCGCACA
TTTCCCCGAAAAGTGCCACCTGACGTC
